Addgene plasmid #238315: pMH-SpAsp1
Purpose: SpAsp1 protein expression in bacteria
Depositing lab: Michael Hothorn. Depositing organization: University of Geneva. Publication: A small signaling domain controls PPIP5K phosphatase activity in phosphate homeostasis. Raia P, Lee K, Bartsch SM, Rico-Resendiz F, Portugal-Calisto D, Vadas O, Panse VG, Fiedler D, Hothorn M. Nat Commun. 2025 Feb 19;16(1):1753. doi: 10.1038/s41467-025-56937-0. PubMed 39966396.
Backbone
  Vector backbone: pMH
  Vector type: Bacterial Expression
Growth in bacteria
  Bacterial resistance: Kanamycin, 50 μg/mL
  Growth temperature: 37°C
  Growth strain: DH5alpha
  Copy number: Low Copy
Gene/Insert
  Gene/Insert name: asp1 (alt name: PPIP5K)
  Species: S. pombe (fission yeast)
  Insert size (bp): 2763
  Mutation: SpAsp1
  Entrez Gene: asp1
  Tag / fusion protein: His7-Tag, Strep-tag II, SUMO protein (N terminal on backbone)
  Cloning method: Gibson Cloning
Terms and licenses: Academic/Nonprofit Terms; Industry Terms: Not Available to Industry
How to cite: pMH-SpAsp1 was a gift from Michael Hothorn (Addgene plasmid # 238315 ; http://n2t.net/addgene:238315 ; RRID:Addgene_238315)
