[The description below was written by a language model from this plasmid's Addgene catalogue record and pLannotate feature annotations shown in this document.]
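Description:
pMH-SpAsp1 is a bacterial expression plasmid built on the pMH backbone, a pET-style T7 vector, for producing the Schizosaccharomyces pombe inositol pyrophosphate enzyme Asp1 (the fission yeast PPIP5K/Vip1 homologue) in E. coli. The 8.4 kb plasmid replicates from a ColE1/pBR322-type origin accompanied by the bom region and the rop gene. Rop keeps copy number down, consistent with the catalogue's low-copy designation. Selection is by kanamycin through an aph(3')-Ia resistance gene. An f1 origin is also present, along with short remnants of the pBR322 tetracycline resistance gene that are not functional markers.

The expression cassette consists of a T7 promoter followed directly by a lac operator and the phage T7 gene 10 ribosome binding site, with a lacI gene under its own promoter on the same plasmid. Transcription therefore depends on a host supplying T7 RNA polymerase, is repressed by LacI, and is induced with IPTG. The open reading frame starts with a backbone-encoded N-terminal His7 tag, Strep-tag II and a yeast SMT3-derived SUMO module. These provide two affinity purification handles and a solubility-enhancing fusion partner that is generally removable with a SUMO protease. The roughly 2.76 kb asp1 coding sequence was inserted downstream by Gibson assembly. Short His-tag and T7 gene 10-like fragments are annotated between the insert and the T7 terminator; these appear to be vector remnants, and the record does not indicate whether they are translated. No C-terminal tag is listed in the catalogue. Asp1 is a bifunctional enzyme that helps synthesise diphosphoinositol phosphates from InsP6, and the construct was deposited in connection with work on how PPIP5K phosphatase activity is controlled in phosphate homeostasis.
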