Features (pLannotate 1.2.2; 22 found; start..end, strand, type, name):
      1..589     +  rep_origin     ori: high-copy-number ColE1/pMB1/pBR322/pUC origin of replication
    775..914     -  misc_feature   bom: basis of mobility region from pBR322
   1016..1207    -  CDS            rop: Rop protein, which maintains plasmids at low copy number; rop
   1224..1604    +  CDS            YPB1_ECOLX: Protein predicted: Swiss-Prot protein existence level 4. From Escherichia coli.
   1676..1967    -  CDS            TcR (fragment): tetracycline efflux protein; tet; confers resistance to tetracycline
   1982..2003    -  protein_bind   CAP binding site: CAP binding activates transcription in the presence of cAMP. E. coli catabolite activator protein
   2016..3098    -  CDS            lacI: lac repressor; lacI; The lac repressor binds to the lac operator to inhibit transcription in E. coli. This inhibition can be relieved by adding lactose or isopropyl-β-D-thiogalactopyranoside (IPTG).
   3099..3176    -  promoter       lacI promoter: lacI
   3184..3463    -  CDS            TcR (fragment): tetracycline efflux protein; tet; confers resistance to tetracycline
   3485..3503    +  promoter       T7 promoter: promoter for bacteriophage T7 RNA polymerase
   3504..3528    +  protein_bind   lac operator: The lac repressor binds to the lac operator to inhibit transcription in E. coli. This inhibition can be relieved by adding lactose or isopropyl-β-D-thiogalactopyranoside (IPTG). lac repressor encoded by lacI
   3543..3565    +  RBS            RBS: efficient ribosome binding site from bacteriophage T7 gene 10 (Olins and Rangwala, 1989)
   3578..3597    +  CDS            7xHis (fragment): 6xHis affinity tag
   3605..3628    +  CDS            Strep-Tag II: peptide that binds Strep-Tactin®, an engineered form of streptavidin
   3641..3928    +  CDS            SUMO: cleavable ubiquitin-like protein tag; S. cerevisiae SMT3 (truncated and modified); modified to prevent cleavage by eukaryotic SUMO proteases
   3932..6691    +  CDS            asp1 (sequence withheld): VIP1_SCHPO - Also known as vip1. Experimental evidence at protein level: Swiss-Prot protein existence level 1. Bifunctional inositol kinase that acts in concert with the IP6K kinases to synthesize the diphosphate group-containing inositol pyrophosphates diphosphoinositol pentakisphosphate, PP-InsP5, and bis- diphosphoinositol tetrakisphosphate, (PP)2-InsP4. Phosphorylates inositol hexakisphosphate (InsP6) at positions 1 or 3 to produce PP- InsP5 which is in turn phosphorylated by IP6Ks to produce (PP)2-InsP4. Alternatively, phosphorylates at position 1 or 3 PP-InsP5, produced by IP6Ks from Ins
   6713..6730    +  CDS            9xHis (fragment): 9xHis affinity tag
   6740..6789    +  CDS            SET1 (fragment): solubility-enhancement tag derived from T7 phage gene 10B
   6797..6844    +  terminator     T7 terminator: transcription terminator for bacteriophage T7 RNA polymerase
   6881..7309    +  rep_origin     f1 ori (sequence partly withheld): f1 bacteriophage origin of replication; arrow indicates direction of (+) strand synthesis
   7362..7419    +  promoter       AmpR promoter (fragment): bla
   7428..8243    -  CDS            KanR: aminoglycoside phosphotransferase; aph(3')-Ia; confers resistance to kanamycin in bacteria or G418 (Geneticin®) in eukaryotes
>Addgene plasmid #238315 | pMH-SpAsp1 | addgene full sequence | sequence record 478567 | Addgene NGS Result
TTGAGATCCTTTTTTTCTGCGCGTAATCTGCTGCTTGCAAACAAAAAAACCACCGCTACCAGCGGTGGTT
TGTTTGCCGGATCAAGAGCTACCAACTCTTTTTCCGAAGGTAACTGGCTTCAGCAGAGCGCAGATACCAA
ATACTGTCCTTCTAGTGTAGCCGTAGTTAGGCCACCACTTCAAGAACTCTGTAGCACCGCCTACATACCT
CGCTCTGCTAATCCTGTTACCAGTGGCTGCTGCCAGTGGCGATAAGTCGTGTCTTACCGGGTTGGACTCA
AGACGATAGTTACCGGATAAGGCGCAGCGGTCGGGCTGAACGGGGGGTTCGTGCACACAGCCCAGCTTGG
AGCGAACGACCTACACCGAACTGAGATACCTACAGCGTGAGCTATGAGAAAGCGCCACGCTTCCCGAAGG
GAGAAAGGCGGACAGGTATCCGGTAAGCGGCAGGGTCGGAACAGGAGAGCGCACGAGGGAGCTTCCAGGG
GGAAACGCCTGGTATCTTTATAGTCCTGTCGGGTTTCGCCACCTCTGACTTGAGCGTCGATTTTTGTGAT
GCTCGTCAGGGGGGCGGAGCCTATGGAAAAACGCCAGCAACGCGGCCTTTTTACGGTTCCTGGCCTTTTG
CTGGCCTTTTGCTCACATGTTCTTTCCTGCGTTATCCCCTGATTCTGTGGATAACCGTATTACCGCCTTT
GAGTGAGCTGATACCGCTCGCCGCAGCCGAACGACCGAGCGCAGCGAGTCAGTGAGCGAGGAAGCGGAAG
AGCGCCTGATGCGGTATTTTCTCCTTACGCATCTGTGCGGTATTTCACACCGCAATGGTGCACTCTCAGT
ACAATCTGCTCTGATGCCGCATAGTTAAGCCAGTATACACTCCGCTATCGCTACGTGACTGGGTCATGGC
TGCGCCCCGACACCCGCCAACACCCGCTGACGCGCCCTGACGGGCTTGTCTGCTCCCGGCATCCGCTTAC
AGACAAGCTGTGACCGTCTCCGGGAGCTGCATGTGTCAGAGGTTTTCACCGTCATCACCGAAACGCGCGA
GGCAGCTGCGGTAAAGCTCATCAGCGTGGTCGTGAAGCGATTCACAGATGTCTGCCTGTTCATCCGCGTC
CAGCTCGTTGAGTTTCTCCAGAAGCGTTAATGTCTGGCTTCTGATAAAGCGGGCCATGTTAAGGGCGGTT
TTTTCCTGTTTGGTCACTGATGCCTCCGTGTAAGGGGGATTTCTGTTCATGGGGGTAATGATACCGATGA
AACGAGAGAGGATGCTCACGATACGGGTTACTGATGATGAACATGCCCGGTTACTGGAACGTTGTGAGGG
TAAACAACTGGCGGTATGGATGCGGCGGGACCAGAGAAAAATCACTCAGGGTCAATGCCAGCGCTTCGTT
AATACAGATGTAGGTGTTCCACAGGGTAGCCAGCAGCATCCTGCGATGCAGATCCGGAACATAATGGTGC
AGGGCGCTGACTTCCGCGTTTCCAGACTTTACGAAACACGGAAACCGAAGACCATTCATGTTGTTGCTCA
GGTCGCAGACGTTTTGCAGCAGCAGTCGCTTCACGTTCGCTCGCGTATCGGTGATTCATTCTGCTAACCA
GTAAGGCAACCCCGCCAGCCTAGCCGGGTCCTCAACGACAGGAGCACGATCATGCGCACCCGTGGGGCCG
CCATGCCGGCGATAATGGCCTGCTTCTCGCCGAAACGTTTGGTGGCGGGACCAGTGACGAAGGCTTGAGC
GAGGGCGTGCAAGATTCCGAATACCGCAAGCGACAGGCCGATCATCGTCGCGCTCCAGCGAAAGCGGTCC
TCGCCGAAAATGACCCAGAGCGCTGCCGGCACCTGTCCTACGAGTTGCATGATAAAGAAGACAGTCATAA
GTGCGGCGACGATAGTCATGCCCCGCGCCCACCGGAAGGAGCTGACTGGGTTGAAGGCTCTCAAGGGCAT
CGGTCGAGATCCCGGTGCCTAATGAGTGAGCTAACTTACATTAATTGCGTTGCGCTCACTGCCCGCTTTC
CAGTCGGGAAACCTGTCGTGCCAGCTGCATTAATGAATCGGCCAACGCGCGGGGAGAGGCGGTTTGCGTA
TTGGGCGCCAGGGTGGTTTTTCTTTTCACCAGTGAGACGGGCAACAGCTGATTGCCCTTCACCGCCTGGC
CCTGAGAGAGTTGCAGCAAGCGGTCCACGCTGGTTTGCCCCAGCAGGCGAAAATCCTGTTTGATGGTGGT
TAACGGCGGGATATAACATGAGCTGTCTTCGGTATCGTCGTATCCCACTACCGAGATATCCGCACCAACG
CGCAGCCCGGACTCGGTAATGGCGCGCATTGCGCCCAGCGCCATCTGATCGTTGGCAACCAGCATCGCAG
TGGGAACGATGCCCTCATTCAGCATTTGCATGGTTTGTTGAAAACCGGACATGGCACTCCAGTCGCCTTC
CCGTTCCGCTATCGGCTGAATTTGATTGCGAGTGAGATATTTATGCCAGCCAGCCAGACGCAGACGCGCC
GAGACAGAACTTAATGGGCCCGCTAACAGCGCGATTTGCTGGTGACCCAATGCGACCAGATGCTCCACGC
CCAGTCGCGTACCGTCTTCATGGGAGAAAATAATACTGTTGATGGGTGTCTGGTCAGAGACATCAAGAAA
TAACGCCGGAACATTAGTGCAGGCAGCTTCCACAGCAATGGCATCCTGGTCATCCAGCGGATAGTTAATG
ATCAGCCCACTGACGCGTTGCGCGAGAAGATTGTGCACCGCCGCTTTACAGGCTTCGACGCCGCTTCGTT
CTACCATCGACACCACCACGCTGGCACCCAGTTGATCGGCGCGAGATTTAATCGCCGCGACAATTTGCGA
CGGCGCGTGCAGGGCCAGACTGGAGGTGGCAACGCCAATCAGCAACGACTGTTTGCCCGCCAGTTGTTGT
GCCACGCGGTTGGGAATGTAATTCAGCTCCGCCATCGCCGCTTCCACTTTTTCCCGCGTTTTCGCAGAAA
CGTGGCTGGCCTGGTTCACCACGCGGGAAACGGTCTGATAAGAGACACCGGCATACTCTGCGACATCGTA
TAACGTTACTGGTTTCACATTCACCACCCTGAATTGACTCTCTTCCGGGCGCTATCATGCCATACCGCGA
AAGGTTTTGCGCCATTCGATGGTGTCCGGGATCTCGACGCTCTCCCTTATGCGACTCCTGCATTAGGAAG
CAGCCCAGTAGTAGGTTGAGGCCGTTGAGCACCGCCGCCGCAAGGAATGGTGCATGCAAGGAGATGGCGC
CCAACAGTCCCCCGGCCACGGGGCCTGCCACCATACCCACGCCGAAACAAGCGCTCATGAGCCCGAAGTG
GCGAGCCCGATCTTCCCCATCGGTGATGTCGGCGATATAGGCGCCAGCAACCGCACCTGTGGCGCCGGTG
ATGCCGGCCACGATGCGTCCGGCGTAGAGGATCGAGATCTCGATCCCGCGAAATTAATACGACTCACTAT
AGGGGAATTGTGAGCGGATAACAATTCCCCTCTAGAAATAATTTTGTTTAACTTTAAGAAGGAGATATAC
CATGAAACATCACCATCACCATCACCACGGTGCTTGGAGCCACCCGCAGTTCGAAAAGGGATCCCTGCAG
GACTCAGAAGTCAATCAAGAAGCTAAGCCAGAGGTCAAGCCAGAAGTCAAGCCTGAGACTCACATCAATT
TAAAGGTGTCCGATGGATCTTCAGAGATCTTCTTCAAGATCAAAAAGACCACTCCTTTAAGAAGGCTGAT
GGAAGCGTTCGCTAAAAGACAGGGTAAGGAAATGGACTCCTTAAGATTCTTGTACGACGGTATTAGAATT
CAAGCTGATCAGGCCCCTGAAGATTTGGACATGGAGGATAACGATATTATTGAGGCTCACCGCGAACAGA
TTGGAGGTGCC
[2760 nt withheld, positions 3932-6691]
TGATAAGCGGCCGCACTCGAGCACCACCACCACCACCACTGAGATCCGGCTGCTAACAAAGCCCGAAAGG
AAGCTGAGTTGGCTGCTGCCACCGCTGAGCAATAACTAGCATAACCCCTTGGGGCCTCTAAACGGGTCTT
GAGGGGTTTTTTGCTGAAAGGAGGAACTATATCCGGATTGGCGAATGGG
[124 nt withheld, positions 6881-7004]
C
[91 nt withheld, positions 7006-7096]
A
[49 nt withheld, positions 7098-7146]
CCTTTGACGTTGGAGTCCACGTTCTTT
[37 nt withheld, positions 7174-7210]
ACCCTATCTCGGTCTATTCTTTTGATTTATAAGGGATTTTGCCGATTTCGGCCTATTGGTTAAAAAATGA
GCTGATTTAACAAAAATTTAACGCGAATTTTAACAAAATATTAACGCTTACAATTTAGGTGGCACTTTTC
GGGGAAATGTGCGCGGAACCCCTATTTGTTTATTTTTCTAAATACATTCAAATATGTATCCGCTCATGAA
TTAATTCTTAGAAAAACTCATCGAGCATCAAATGAAACTGCAATTTATTCATATCAGGATTATCAATACC
ATATTTTTGAAAAAGCCGTTTCTGTAATGAAGGAGAAAACTCACCGAGGCAGTTCCATAGGATGGCAAGA
TCCTGGTATCGGTCTGCGATTCCGACTCGTCCAACATCAATACAACCTATTAATTTCCCCTCGTCAAAAA
TAAGGTTATCAAGTGAGAAATCACCATGAGTGACGACTGAATCCGGTGAGAATGGCAAAAGTTTATGCAT
TTCTTTCCAGACTTGTTCAACAGGCCAGCCATTACGCTCGTCATCAAAATCACTCGCATCAACCAAACCG
TTATTCATTCGTGATTGCGCCTGAGCGAGACGAAATACGCGATCGCTGTTAAAAGGACAATTACAAACAG
GAATCGAATGCAACCGGCGCAGGAACACTGCCAGCGCATCAACAATATTTTCACCTGAATCAGGATATTC
TTCTAATACCTGGAATGCTGTTTTCCCGGGGATCGCAGTGGTGAGTAACCATGCATCATCAGGAGTACGG
ATAAAATGCTTGATGGTCGGAAGAGGCATAAATTCCGTCAGCCAGTTTAGTCTGACCATCTCATCTGTAA
CATCATTGGCAACGCTACCTTTGCCATGTTTCAGAAACAACTCTGGCGCATCGGGCTTCCCATACAATCG
ATAGATTGTCGCACCTGATTGCCCGACATTATCGCGAGCCCATTTATACCCATATAAATCAGCATCCATG
TTGGAATTTAATCGCGGCCTAGAGCAAGACGTTTCCCGTTGAATATGGCTCATAACACCCCTTGTATTAC
TGTTTATGTAAGCAGACAGTTTTATTGTTCATGACCAAAATCCCTTAACGTGAGTTTTCGTTCCACTGAG
CGTCAGACCCCGTAGAAAAGATCAAAGGATCTTC
